Addgene plasmid #229935: AiP13798 - pAAV-DLX2.0-minBG-SYFP2-P2A-mScarlet-10aa-H2B-WPRE3-BGHpA (Alias: CN3798)
Purpose: DLX2.0 is an enhancer sequence, designed to drive cytosolic SYFP2 and nuclear mScarlet expression in forebrain GABAergic neurons
Depositing lab: Allen Institute for Brain Science & Jonathan Ting. Depositing organization: Allen Institute. Publication: A suite of enhancer AAVs and transgenic mouse lines for genetic access to cortical cell types (preprint). Ben-Simon Y, Hooper M, Narayan S, Daigle T, Dwivedi D, Way SW, Oster A, Stafford DA, Mich JK, Taormina MJ, Martinez RA, Opitz-Araya X, Roth JR, Allen S, Ayala A, Bakken TE, Barcelli T, Barta S, Bendrick J, Bertagnolli D, Bowlus J, Boyer G, Brouner K, Casian B, Casper T, Chakka AB, Chakrabarty R, Chance RK, Chavan S, Departee M, Donadio N, Dotson N, Egdorf T, Gabitto M, Garcia J, Gary A, Gasperini M, Goldy J, Gore BB, Graybuck L, Greisman N, Haeseleer F, Halterman C, Helback O, Hockemeyer D, Huang C, Huff S, Hunker A, Johansen N, Juneau Z, Kalmbach B, Khem S, Kussick E, Kutsal R, Larsen R, Lee C, Lee AY, Leibly M, Lenz GH, Liang E, Lusk N, Malone J, Mollenkopf T, Morin E, Newman D, Ng L, Ngo K, Omstead V, Oyama A, Pham T, Pom CA, Potekhina L, Ransford S, Rette D, Rimorin C, Rocha D, Ruiz A, Sanchez REA, Sedeno-Cortes A, Sevigny JP, Shapovalova N, Shulga L, Sigler AR, Siverts LA, Somasundaram S, Stewart K, Szelenyi E, Tieu M, Trader C, van Velthoven CTJ, Walker M, Weed N, Wirthlin M, Wood T, Wynalda B, Yao Z, Zhou T, Ariza J, Dee N, Reding M, Ronellenfitch K, Mufti S, Sunkin SM, Smith KA, Esposito L, Waters J, Thyagarajan B, Yao S, Lein ES, Zeng H, Levi BP, Ngai J, Ting J, Tasic B. bioRxiv [Preprint]. 2024 Sep 26:2024.06.10.597244. doi: 10.1101/2024.06.10.597244. PubMed 38915722.
Backbone
  Vector backbone: rAAV
  Vector type: AAV
Growth in bacteria
  Bacterial resistance: Ampicillin, 100 μg/mL
  Growth temperature: 30°C
  Growth strain: NEB Stable
  Copy number: High Copy
Gene/Insert
  Gene/Insert name: SYFP2-P2A-mScarlet-10aa-H2B
  Species: Synthetic
  Cloning method: Restriction Enzyme; 5′ cloning site Unknown (unknown if destroyed); 3′ cloning site Unknown (unknown if destroyed)
Terms and licenses: Academic/Nonprofit Terms; Industry Terms: Not Available to Industry
Depositor comments: Allen Institute plasmid alias: CN3798
How to cite: AiP13798 - pAAV-DLX2.0-minBG-SYFP2-P2A-mScarlet-10aa-H2B-WPRE3-BGHpA (Alias: CN3798) was a gift from Allen Institute for Brain Science & Jonathan Ting (Addgene plasmid # 229935 ; http://n2t.net/addgene:229935 ; RRID:Addgene_229935)
