[The description below was written by a language model from this plasmid's Addgene catalogue record and pLannotate feature annotations shown in this document.]
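Description:
AiP13798 - pAAV-DLX2.0-minBG-SYFP2-P2A-mScarlet-10aa-H2B-WPRE3-BGHpA (alias CN3798) is a 5.8 kb recombinant AAV transfer plasmid built to label forebrain GABAergic neurons with two spectrally and spatially distinct fluorescent reporters. It is maintained in bacteria through a high-copy ColE1/pUC-type origin and an ampicillin resistance gene (β-lactamase with its own promoter). The backbone also carries an f1 phage origin and small remnants of the pBR322 bom and rop regions. The expression cassette lies between AAV2 inverted terminal repeats, which allow the intervening DNA to be replicated and packaged into AAV particles. The annotation finds a complete ITR on the 3′ side but only two short fragments on the 5′ side, a common result for these repetitive, structured elements in assembled sequencing reads. The recorded recombination-reducing host strain fits with the instability of ITRs.

According to the name and stated purpose, expression is driven by the DLX2.0 enhancer paired with a minimal beta-globin promoter (minBG). Neither is called out in the automated feature table, though an unannotated stretch upstream of the first coding sequence is where they would sit. The single synthetic open reading frame encodes the yellow fluorescent protein SYFP2, a P2A self-cleaving peptide, and the red fluorescent protein mScarlet joined by a 10-amino-acid linker to human histone H2B. Ribosomal skipping at P2A yields cytosolic SYFP2, which fills the cell, and chromatin-bound nuclear mScarlet from one transcript. A shortened WPRE (WPRE3, detected as two fragments) enhances transcript expression, and a bovine growth hormone polyadenylation signal terminates the message. The construct belongs to a suite of enhancer AAVs for genetic access to cortical cell types, allowing simultaneous visualisation of the morphology and nuclei of targeted interneurons.
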