Features (pLannotate 1.2.2; 16 found; start..end, strand, type, name):
     12..39      +  repeat_region  AAV2 ITR (fragment): inverted terminal repeat of adeno-associated virus serotype 2 inverted
     68..95      +  repeat_region  AAV2 ITR (fragment): inverted terminal repeat of adeno-associated virus serotype 2 inverted
    642..1358    +  CDS            SYFP2: SYFP2 is a basic (constitutively fluorescent) yellow fluorescent protein published in 2006, derived from Aequorea victoria. It is reported to be a very rapidly-maturing monomer with moderate acid sensitivity.
   1440..2135    +  CDS            mScarlet: mScarlet is a basic (constitutively fluorescent) red fluorescent protein published in 2016, derived from synthetic construct. It has moderate acid sensitivity.
   2166..2543    +  CDS            H2B: human histone H2B; HIST1H2BJ
   2574..2731    +  misc_feature   WPRE (fragment): woodchuck hepatitis virus posttranscriptional regulatory element
   2737..2817    +  misc_feature   WPRE (fragment): woodchuck hepatitis virus posttranscriptional regulatory element
   2834..2945    +  polyA_signal   bGH poly(A) signal: bovine growth hormone polyadenylation signal
   3063..3203    +  repeat_region  AAV2 ITR: inverted terminal repeat of adeno-associated virus serotype 2 inverted
   3208..3259    -  misc_feature   bom (fragment): basis of mobility region from pBR322
   3278..3733    +  rep_origin     f1 ori (sequence partly withheld): f1 bacteriophage origin of replication; arrow indicates direction of (+) strand synthesis
   3734..3783    -  misc_feature   bom (fragment): basis of mobility region from pBR322
   3885..3920    -  CDS            rop (fragment): Rop protein, which maintains plasmids at low copy number; rop
   4015..4119    +  promoter       AmpR promoter: bla
   4120..4980    +  CDS            AmpR: β-lactamase; bla; confers resistance to ampicillin, carbenicillin, and related antibiotics
   5151..5739    +  rep_origin     ori: high-copy-number ColE1/pMB1/pBR322/pUC origin of replication
>Addgene plasmid #229935 | AiP13798 - pAAV-DLX2.0-minBG-SYFP2-P2A-mScarlet-10aa-H2B-WPRE3-BGHpA (Alias: CN3798) | addgene full sequence | sequence record 460618 | Addgene NGS Result
CCTGCAGGCAGCTGCGCGCTCGCTCGCTCACTGAGGCCGCCCGGGCGTCGGGCGACCTTTGGTCGCCCGG
CCTCAGTGAGCGAGCGAGCGCGCAGAGAGGGAGTGGCCAACTCCATCACTAGGGGTTCCTGCGGCCGCAC
GCGTGGTACCCTAAATAAAGATGGCTTTTTAGTATTAAAAGTGGAAGAAAATTACAGGTAATTATCTTTG
ACGGTAAAAACGCTGTAATCAGCGGGCTACATGAAAAATTACTCTAATTATGGCTGCATTTAAGAGAATG
GCTAAATAAAGATGGCTTTTTAGTATTAAAAGTGGAAGAAAATTACAGGTAATTATCTTTGACGGTAAAA
ACGCTGTAATCAGCGGGCTACATGAAAAATTACTCTAATTATGGCTGCATTTAAGAGAATGGCTAAATAA
AGATGGCTTTTTAGTATTAAAAGTGGAAGAAAATTACAGGTAATTATCTTTGACGGTAAAAACGCTGTAA
TCAGCGGGCTACATGAAAAATTACTCTAATTATGGCTGCATTTAAGAGAATGGAGCTCGGGCTGGGCATA
AAAGTCAGGGCAGAGCCATCTATTGCTTACATTTGCTTCTGGGATCCAGATCTTTCGAAGCTAGCGCTAC
CGGTCGCCACCATGGTGAGCAAGGGCGAGGAGCTGTTCACCGGGGTGGTGCCCATCCTGGTCGAGCTGGA
CGGCGACGTAAACGGCCACAAGTTCAGCGTGTCCGGCGAGGGCGAGGGCGATGCCACCTACGGCAAGCTG
ACCCTGAAGCTGATCTGCACCACCGGCAAGCTGCCCGTGCCCTGGCCCACCCTCGTGACCACCCTGGGCT
ACGGCGTGCAGTGCTTCGCCCGCTACCCCGACCACATGAAGCAGCACGACTTCTTCAAGTCCGCCATGCC
CGAAGGCTACGTCCAGGAGCGCACCATCTTCTTCAAGGACGACGGCAACTACAAGACCCGCGCCGAGGTG
AAGTTCGAGGGCGACACCCTGGTGAACCGCATCGAGCTGAAGGGCATCGACTTCAAGGAGGACGGCAACA
TCCTGGGGCACAAGCTGGAGTACAACTACAACAGCCACAACGTCTATATCACCGCCGACAAGCAGAAGAA
CGGCATCAAGGCCAACTTCAAGATCCGCCACAACATCGAGGACGGCGGCGTGCAGCTCGCCGACCACTAC
CAGCAGAACACCCCCATCGGCGACGGCCCCGTGCTGCTGCCCGACAACCACTACCTGAGCTACCAGTCCA
AGCTGAGCAAAGACCCCAACGAGAAGCGCGATCACATGGTCCTGCTGGAGTTCGTGACCGCCGCCGGGAT
CACTCTCGGCATGGACGAGCTGTACAAGGGAAGCGGAGCCACTAACTTCTCCCTGTTGAAACAAGCAGGG
GATGTCGAAGAGAATCCCGGGCCAGCACCGGGCTCCACCATGGTGAGCAAGGGCGAGGCAGTGATCAAGG
AGTTCATGCGGTTCAAGGTGCACATGGAGGGCTCCATGAACGGCCACGAGTTCGAGATCGAGGGCGAGGG
CGAGGGCCGCCCCTACGAGGGCACCCAGACCGCCAAGCTGAAGGTGACCAAGGGTGGCCCCCTGCCCTTC
TCCTGGGACATCCTGTCCCCTCAGTTCATGTACGGCTCCAGGGCCTTCACCAAGCACCCCGCCGACATCC
CCGACTACTATAAGCAGTCCTTCCCCGAGGGCTTCAAGTGGGAGCGCGTGATGAACTTCGAGGACGGCGG
CGCCGTGACCGTGACCCAGGACACCTCCCTGGAGGACGGCACCCTGATCTACAAGGTGAAGCTCCGCGGC
ACCAACTTCCCTCCTGACGGCCCCGTAATGCAGAAGAAGACAATGGGCTGGGAAGCGTCCACCGAGCGGT
TGTACCCCGAGGACGGCGTGCTGAAGGGCGACATTAAGATGGCCCTGCGCCTGAAGGACGGCGGCCGCTA
CCTGGCGGACTTCAAGACCACCTACAAGGCCAAGAAGCCCGTGCAGATGCCCGGCGCCTACAACGTCGAC
CGCAAGTTGGACATCACCTCCCACAACGAGGACTACACCGTGGTGGAACAGTACGAACGCTCCGAGGGCC
GCCACTCCACCGGCGGCATGGACGAGCTGTATAAGTCCGGACTCAGATCTGGAGGCTCCGGAGGCCCAGA
GCCAGCGAAGTCTGCTCCCGCCCCGAAAAAGGGCTCCAAGAAGGCGGTGACTAAGGCGCAGAAGAAAGGC
GGCAAGAAGCGCAAGCGCAGCCGCAAGGAGAGCTATTCCATCTATGTGTATAAGGTTCTGAAGCAGGTCC
ACCCTGACACCGGCATTTCGTCCAAGGCCATGGGCATCATGAACTCGTTTGTGAACGACATTTTCGAGCG
CATCGCAGGTGAGGCTTCCCGCCTGGCGCATTACAACAAGCGCTCGACCATCACCTCCAGGGAGATCCAG
ACGGCCGTGCGCCTGCTGCTGCCTGGGGAGTTGGCCAAGCACGCCGTGTCCGAGGGTACTAAGGCCATCA
CCAAGTACACCAGCGCTAAGTAAGGCGCGCCCCTGCAGGGAATTCGATATCATAATCAACCTCTGGATTA
CAAAATTTGTGAAAGATTGACTGGTATTCTTAACTATGTTGCTCCTTTTACGCTATGTGGATACGCTGCT
TTAATGCCTTTGTATCATGCTATTGCTTCCCGTATGGCTTTCATTTTCTCCTCCTTGTATAAATCCTGGT
TAGTTCTTGCCACGGCGGAACTCATCGCCGCCTGCCTTGCCCGCTGCTGGACAGGGGCTCGGCTGTTGGG
CACTGACAATTCCGTGGCTCGAGAGATCTTCGACTGTGCCTTCTAGTTGCCAGCCATCTGTTGTTTGCCC
CTCCCCCGTGCCTTCCTTGACCCTGGAAGGTGCCACTCCCACTGTCCTTTCCTAATAAAATGAGGAAATT
GCATCGCATTGTCTGAGTAGGTGTCATTCTATTCTGGGGGGTGGGGTGGGGCAGGACAGCAAGGGGGAGG
ATTGGGAAGACAATAGCAGGCATGAGATCTCACGTGCGGACCGAGCGGCCGCAGGAACCCCTAGTGATGG
AGTTGGCCACTCCCTCTCTGCGCGCTCGCTCGCTCACTGAGGCCGGGCGACCAAAGGTCGCCCGACGCCC
GGGCTTTGCCCGGGCGGCCTCAGTGAGCGAGCGAGCGCGCAGCTGCCTGCAGGGGCGCCTGATGCGGTAT
TTTCTCCTTACGCATCTGTGCGGTATTTCACACCGCATA
[95 nt withheld, positions 3260-3354]
T
[46 nt withheld, positions 3356-3401]
C
[141 nt withheld, positions 3403-3543]
CCTTTGACGTTGGAGTCCACGTTCTTT
[37 nt withheld, positions 3571-3607]
ACTCTATCTCGGGCTATTCTTTTGATTTATAAGGGATTTTGCCGATTTCGGTCTATTGGTTAAAAAATGA
GCTGATTTAACAAAAATTTAACGCGAATTTTAACAAAATATTAACGTTTACAATTTTATGGTGCACTCTC
AGTACAATCTGCTCTGATGCCGCATAGTTAAGCCAGCCCCGACACCCGCCAACACCCGCTGACGCGCCCT
GACGGGCTTGTCTGCTCCCGGCATCCGCTTACAGACAAGCTGTGACCGTCTCCGGGAGCTGCATGTGTCA
GAGGTTTTCACCGTCATCACCGAAACGCGCGAGACGAAAGGGCCTCGTGATACGCCTATTTTTATAGGTT
AATGTCATGATAATAATGGTTTCTTAGACGTCAGGTGGCACTTTTCGGGGAAATGTGCGCGGAACCCCTA
TTTGTTTATTTTTCTAAATACATTCAAATATGTATCCGCTCATGAGACAATAACCCTGATAAATGCTTCA
ATAATATTGAAAAAGGAAGAGTATGAGTATTCAACATTTCCGTGTCGCCCTTATTCCCTTTTTTGCGGCA
TTTTGCCTTCCTGTTTTTGCTCACCCAGAAACGCTGGTGAAAGTAAAAGATGCTGAAGATCAGTTGGGTG
CACGAGTGGGTTACATCGAACTGGATCTCAACAGCGGTAAGATCCTTGAGAGTTTTCGCCCCGAAGAACG
TTTTCCAATGATGAGCACTTTTAAAGTTCTGCTATGTGGCGCGGTATTATCCCGTATTGACGCCGGGCAA
GAGCAACTCGGTCGCCGCATACACTATTCTCAGAATGACTTGGTTGAGTACTCACCAGTCACAGAAAAGC
ATCTTACGGATGGCATGACAGTAAGAGAATTATGCAGTGCTGCCATAACCATGAGTGATAACACTGCGGC
CAACTTACTTCTGACAACGATCGGAGGACCGAAGGAGCTAACCGCTTTTTTGCACAACATGGGGGATCAT
GTAACTCGCCTTGATCGTTGGGAACCGGAGCTGAATGAAGCCATACCAAACGACGAGCGTGACACCACGA
TGCCTGTAGCAATGGCAACAACGTTGCGCAAACTATTAACTGGCGAACTACTTACTCTAGCTTCCCGGCA
ACAATTAATAGACTGGATGGAGGCGGATAAAGTTGCAGGACCACTTCTGCGCTCGGCCCTTCCGGCTGGC
TGGTTTATTGCTGATAAATCTGGAGCCGGTGAGCGTGGGTCTCGCGGTATCATTGCAGCACTGGGGCCAG
ATGGTAAGCCCTCCCGTATCGTAGTTATCTACACGACGGGGAGTCAGGCAACTATGGATGAACGAAATAG
ACAGATCGCTGAGATAGGTGCCTCACTGATTAAGCATTGGTAACTGTCAGACCAAGTTTACTCATATATA
CTTTAGATTGATTTAAAACTTCATTTTTAATTTAAAAGGATCTAGGTGAAGATCCTTTTTGATAATCTCA
TGACCAAAATCCCTTAACGTGAGTTTTCGTTCCACTGAGCGTCAGACCCCGTAGAAAAGATCAAAGGATC
TTCTTGAGATCCTTTTTTTCTGCGCGTAATCTGCTGCTTGCAAACAAAAAAACCACCGCTACCAGCGGTG
GTTTGTTTGCCGGATCAAGAGCTACCAACTCTTTTTCCGAAGGTAACTGGCTTCAGCAGAGCGCAGATAC
CAAATACTGTTCTTCTAGTGTAGCCGTAGTTAGGCCACCACTTCAAGAACTCTGTAGCACCGCCTACATA
CCTCGCTCTGCTAATCCTGTTACCAGTGGCTGCTGCCAGTGGCGATAAGTCGTGTCTTACCGGGTTGGAC
TCAAGACGATAGTTACCGGATAAGGCGCAGCGGTCGGGCTGAACGGGGGGTTCGTGCACACAGCCCAGCT
TGGAGCGAACGACCTACACCGAACTGAGATACCTACAGCGTGAGCTATGAGAAAGCGCCACGCTTCCCGA
AGGGAGAAAGGCGGACAGGTATCCGGTAAGCGGCAGGGTCGGAACAGGAGAGCGCACGAGGGAGCTTCCA
GGGGGAAACGCCTGGTATCTTTATAGTCCTGTCGGGTTTCGCCACCTCTGACTTGAGCGTCGATTTTTGT
GATGCTCGTCAGGGGGGCGGAGCCTATGGAAAAACGCCAGCAACGCGGCCTTTTTACGGTTCCTGGCCTT
TTGCTGGCCTTTTGCTCACATGT
